Addgene plasmid #147449: pnEA-NpH-HsNot1iso1_4-1317_S
Purpose: Bacterial Expression of HsNot1iso1_4-1317
Depositing lab: Elisa Izaurralde. Depositing organization: Max Planck Institute for Developmental Biology.
Backbone
  Vector backbone: Unknown
  Vector type: Bacterial Expression
Growth in bacteria
  Bacterial resistance: Ampicillin, 100 μg/mL
  Growth temperature: 37°C
  Growth strain: DH5alpha
  Copy number: Low Copy
Gene/Insert
  Gene/Insert name: HsNot1iso1_4-1317
  Species: H. sapiens (human)
  Entrez Gene: CNOT1 (a.k.a. AD-005, CDC39, HPE12, NOT1, NOT1H, VIBOS)
  Cloning method: Unknown
Terms and licenses: Academic/Nonprofit Terms; Industry Terms: Not Available to Industry
Depositor comments: Plasmids from this collection were made available to the research community and donated after the lab closed. Please note that the sequence provided by the depositing laboratory may be theoretical/predicted or based on Sanger sequencing results. There may be discrepancies between sequencing results obtained by Addgene and the depositor sequence. If an Addgene verified sequence is not available, please contact before placing your order to request that our lab fully sequence the plasmid.
How to cite: pnEA-NpH-HsNot1iso1_4-1317_S was a gift from Elisa Izaurralde (Addgene plasmid # 147449 ; http://n2t.net/addgene:147449 ; RRID:Addgene_147449)
