[The description below was written by a language model from this plasmid's Addgene catalogue record and pLannotate feature annotations shown in this document.]
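Description:
pnEA-NpH-HsNot1iso1_4-1317_S is a 9,678-nt bacterial expression plasmid for producing a large N-terminal portion of human CNOT1 (isoform 1, residues 4–1317 according to the insert name) in E. coli. The catalogue lists the backbone as unknown, but the annotated features show a pBR322/pET-like architecture. It carries a ColE1/pMB1-type origin with the bom mobility region and the rop gene, which fits the recorded low copy number. An ampicillin resistance gene (bla) with its own promoter provides selection. Several fragments of the tetracycline resistance gene and its promoter flank the expression region; these appear to be non-functional remnants of the parental vector.

Expression is driven by a T7 promoter followed by a lac operator and the T7 gene 10 ribosome binding site. A plasmid-borne lacI gene supplies the repressor, so transcription should be IPTG-inducible in hosts that provide T7 RNA polymerase. A T7 terminator closes the cassette. Just upstream of the CNOT1 coding fragment, the annotation software picks up a very short match to a composite His/TEV tag. This probably reflects an N-terminal affinity tag, as the "NpH" in the name may suggest, though the record does not define the tag or any cleavage site. A short match to a T7 gene 10-derived sequence lies between the insert and the terminator and is probably vector-derived.

CNOT1 is the scaffold subunit of the CCR4-NOT deadenylase complex, which acts in mRNA decay and translational repression. The stated purpose is simply bacterial expression of this fragment. The depositor notes that the provided sequence may be theoretical or only partly verified.
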