Features (pLannotate 1.2.2; 20 found; start..end, strand, type, name):
    104..208     +  promoter       AmpR promoter: bla
    209..1069    +  CDS            AmpR: β-lactamase; bla; confers resistance to ampicillin, carbenicillin, and related antibiotics
   1240..1828    +  rep_origin     ori: high-copy-number ColE1/pMB1/pBR322/pUC origin of replication
   2014..2156    -  misc_feature   bom: basis of mobility region from pBR322
   2258..2449    -  CDS            rop: Rop protein, which maintains plasmids at low copy number; rop
   2466..2846    +  CDS            YPB1_ECOLX: Protein predicted: Swiss-Prot protein existence level 4. From Escherichia coli.
   3088..3712    -  CDS            TcR (fragment): tetracycline efflux protein; tet; confers resistance to tetracycline
   3727..3748    -  protein_bind   CAP binding site: CAP binding activates transcription in the presence of cAMP. E. coli catabolite activator protein
   3761..4843    -  CDS            lacI: lac repressor; lacI; The lac repressor binds to the lac operator to inhibit transcription in E. coli. This inhibition can be relieved by adding lactose or isopropyl-β-D-thiogalactopyranoside (IPTG).
   4844..4921    -  promoter       lacI promoter: lacI
   4929..5208    -  CDS            TcR (fragment): tetracycline efflux protein; tet; confers resistance to tetracycline
   5230..5248    +  promoter       T7 promoter: promoter for bacteriophage T7 RNA polymerase
   5249..5273    +  protein_bind   lac operator: The lac repressor binds to the lac operator to inhibit transcription in E. coli. This inhibition can be relieved by adding lactose or isopropyl-β-D-thiogalactopyranoside (IPTG). lac repressor encoded by lacI
   5288..5310    +  RBS            RBS: efficient ribosome binding site from bacteriophage T7 gene 10 (Olins and Rangwala, 1989)
   5329..5345    +  CDS            capTEV™ (fragment): composite tag for in vivo biotinylation, TEV protease cleavage, and 6xHis tagging
   5404..9357    +  CDS            CNOT1 (fragment): CNOT1_HUMAN - Also known as CDC39, KIAA1007, NOT1. Experimental evidence at protein level: Swiss-Prot protein existence level 1. Scaffolding component of the CCR4-NOT complex which is one of the major cellular mRNA deadenylases and is linked to various cellular processes including bulk mRNA degradation, miRNA-mediated repression, translational repression during translational initiation and general transcription regulation. Additional complex functions may be a consequence of its influence on mRNA expression. Its scaffolding function implies its interaction with the catalytic complex module and
   9362..9411    +  CDS            SET1 (fragment): solubility-enhancement tag derived from T7 phage gene 10B
   9419..9466    +  terminator     T7 terminator: transcription terminator for bacteriophage T7 RNA polymerase
   9489..9593    -  CDS            TcR (fragment): tetracycline efflux protein; tet; confers resistance to tetracycline
   9641..9669    -  promoter       tet promoter: E. coli promoter for tetracycline efflux protein gene
>Addgene plasmid #147449 | pnEA-NpH-HsNot1iso1_4-1317_S | depositor full sequence | sequence record 289896 | Full Sequence
TTCTTGAAGACGAAAGGGCCTCGTGATACGCCTATTTTTATAGGTTAATGTCATGATAATAATGGTTTCT
TAGACGTCAGGTGGCACTTTTCGGGGAAATGTGCGCGGAACCCCTATTTGTTTATTTTTCTAAATACATT
CAAATATGTATCCGCTCATGAGACAATAACCCTGATAAATGCTTCAATAATATTGAAAAAGGAAGAGTAT
GAGTATTCAACATTTCCGTGTCGCCCTTATTCCCTTTTTTGCGGCATTTTGCCTTCCTGTTTTTGCTCAC
CCAGAAACGCTGGTGAAAGTAAAAGATGCTGAAGATCAGTTGGGTGCACGAGTGGGTTACATCGAACTGG
ATCTCAACAGCGGTAAGATCCTTGAGAGTTTTCGCCCCGAAGAACGTTTTCCAATGATGAGCACTTTTAA
AGTTCTGCTATGTGGCGCGGTATTATCCCGTGTTGACGCCGGGCAAGAGCAACTCGGTCGCCGCATACAC
TATTCTCAGAATGACTTGGTTGAGTACTCACCAGTCACAGAAAAGCATCTTACGGATGGCATGACAGTAA
GAGAATTATGCAGTGCTGCCATAACCATGAGTGATAACACTGCGGCCAACTTACTTCTGACAACGATCGG
AGGACCGAAGGAGCTAACCGCTTTTTTGCACAACATGGGGGATCATGTAACTCGCCTTGATCGTTGGGAA
CCGGAGCTGAATGAAGCCATACCAAACGACGAGCGTGACACCACGATGCCTGCAGCAATGGCAACAACGT
TGCGCAAACTATTAACTGGCGAACTACTTACTCTAGCTTCCCGGCAACAATTAATAGACTGGATGGAGGC
GGATAAAGTTGCAGGACCACTTCTGCGCTCGGCCCTTCCGGCTGGCTGGTTTATTGCTGATAAATCTGGA
GCCGGTGAGCGTGGGTCTCGCGGTATCATTGCAGCACTGGGGCCAGATGGTAAGCCCTCCCGTATCGTAG
TTATCTACACGACGGGGAGTCAGGCAACTATGGATGAACGAAATAGACAGATCGCTGAGATAGGTGCCTC
ACTGATTAAGCATTGGTAACTGTCAGACCAAGTTTACTCATATATACTTTAGATTGATTTAAAACTTCAT
TTTTAATTTAAAAGGATCTAGGTGAAGATCCTTTTTGATAATCTCATGACCAAAATCCCTTAACGTGAGT
TTTCGTTCCACTGAGCGTCAGACCCCGTAGAAAAGATCAAAGGATCTTCTTGAGATCCTTTTTTTCTGCG
CGTAATCTGCTGCTTGCAAACAAAAAAACCACCGCTACCAGCGGTGGTTTGTTTGCCGGATCAAGAGCTA
CCAACTCTTTTTCCGAAGGTAACTGGCTTCAGCAGAGCGCAGATACCAAATACTGTCCTTCTAGTGTAGC
CGTAGTTAGGCCACCACTTCAAGAACTCTGTAGCACCGCCTACATACCTCGCTCTGCTAATCCTGTTACC
AGTGGCTGCTGCCAGTGGCGATAAGTCGTGTCTTACCGGGTTGGACTCAAGACGATAGTTACCGGATAAG
GCGCAGCGGTCGGGCTGAACGGGGGGTTCGTGCACACAGCCCAGCTTGGAGCGAACGACCTACACCGAAC
TGAGATACCTACAGCGTGAGCTATGAGAAAGCGCCACGCTTCCCGAAGGGAGAAAGGCGGACAGGTATCC
GGTAAGCGGCAGGGTCGGAACAGGAGAGCGCACGAGGGAGCTTCCAGGGGGAAACGCCTGGTATCTTTAT
AGTCCTGTCGGGTTTCGCCACCTCTGACTTGAGCGTCGATTTTTGTGATGCTCGTCAGGGGGGCGGAGCC
TATGGAAAAACGCCAGCAACGCGGCCTTTTTACGGTTCCTGGCCTTTTGCTGGCCTTTTGCTCACATGTT
CTTTCCTGCGTTATCCCCTGATTCTGTGGATAACCGTATTACCGCCTTTGAGTGAGCTGATACCGCTCGC
CGCAGCCGAACGACCGAGCGCAGCGAGTCAGTGAGCGAGGAAGCGGAAGAGCGCCTGATGCGGTATTTTC
TCCTTACGCATCTGTGCGGTATTTCACACCGCATATATGGTGCACTCTCAGTACAATCTGCTCTGATGCC
GCATAGTTAAGCCAGTATACACTCCGCTATCGCTACGTGACTGGGTCATGGCTGCGCCCCGACACCCGCC
AACACCCGCTGACGCGCCCTGACGGGCTTGTCTGCTCCCGGCATCCGCTTACAGACAAGCTGTGACCGTC
TCCGGGAGCTGCATGTGTCAGAGGTTTTCACCGTCATCACCGAAACGCGCGAGGCAGCTGCGGTAAAGCT
CATCAGCGTGGTCGTGAAGCGATTCACAGATGTCTGCCTGTTCATCCGCGTCCAGCTCGTTGAGTTTCTC
CAGAAGCGTTAATGTCTGGCTTCTGATAAAGCGGGCCATGTTAAGGGCGGTTTTTTCCTGTTTGGTCACT
GATGCCTCCGTGTAAGGGGGATTTCTGTTCATGGGGGTAATGATACCGATGAAACGAGAGAGGATGCTCA
CGATACGGGTTACTGATGATGAACATGCCCGGTTACTGGAACGTTGTGAGGGTAAACAACTGGCGGTATG
GATGCGGCGGGACCAGAGAAAAATCACTCAGGGTCAATGCCAGCGCTTCGTTAATACAGATGTAGGTGTT
CCACAGGGTAGCCAGCAGCATCCTGCGATGCAGATCCGGAACATAATGGTGCAGGGCGCTGACTTCCGCG
TTTCCAGACTTTACGAAACACGGAAACCGAAGACCATTCATGTTGTTGCTCAGGTCGCAGACGTTTTGCA
GCAGCAGTCGCTTCACGTTCGCTCGCGTATCGGTGATTCATTCTGCTAACCAGTAAGGCAACCCCGCCAG
CCTAGCCGGGTCCTCAACGACAGGAGCACGATCATGCGCACCCGTGGCCAGGACCCAACGCTGCCCGAGA
TGCGCCGCGTGCGGCTGCTGGAGATGGCGGACGCGATGGATATGTTCTGCCAAGGGTTGGTTTGCGCATT
CACAGTTCTCCGCAAGAATTGATTGGCTCCAATTCTTGGAGTGGTGAATCCGTTAGCGAGGTGCCGCCGG
CTTCCATTCAGGTCGAGGTGGCCCGGCTCCATGCACCGCGACGCAACGCGGGGAGGCAGACAAGGTATAG
GGCGGCGCCTACAATCCATGCCAACCCGTTCCATGTGCTCGCCGAGGCGGCATAAATCGCCGTGACGATC
AGCGGTCCAGTGATCGAAGTTAGGCTGGTAAGAGCCGCGAGCGATCCTTGAAGCTGTCCCTGATGGTCGT
CATCTACCTGCCTGGACAGCATGGCCTGCAACGCGGGCATCCCGATGCCGCCGGAAGCGAGAAGAATCAT
AATGGGGAAGGCCATCCAGCCTCGCGTCGCGAACGCCAGCAAGACGTAGCCCAGCGCGTCGGCCGCCATG
CCGGCGATAATGGCCTGCTTCTCGCCGAAACGTTTGGTGGCGGGACCAGTGACGAAGGCTTGAGCGAGGG
CGTGCAAGATTCCGAATACCGCAAGCGACAGGCCGATCATCGTCGCGCTCCAGCGAAAGCGGTCCTCGCC
GAAAATGACCCAGAGCGCTGCCGGCACCTGTCCTACGAGTTGCATGATAAAGAAGACAGTCATAAGTGCG
GCGACGATAGTCATGCCCCGCGCCCACCGGAAGGAGCTGACTGGGTTGAAGGCTCTCAAGGGCATCGGTC
GAGATCCCGGTGCCTAATGAGTGAGCTAACTTACATTAATTGCGTTGCGCTCACTGCCCGCTTTCCAGTC
GGGAAACCTGTCGTGCCAGCTGCATTAATGAATCGGCCAACGCGCGGGGAGAGGCGGTTTGCGTATTGGG
CGCCAGGGTGGTTTTTCTTTTCACCAGTGAGACGGGCAACAGCTGATTGCCCTTCACCGCCTGGCCCTGA
GAGAGTTGCAGCAAGCGGTCCACGCTGGTTTGCCCCAGCAGGCGAAAATCCTGTTTGATGGTGGTTAACG
GCGGGATATAACATGAGCTGTCTTCGGTATCGTCGTATCCCACTACCGAGATATCCGCACCAACGCGCAG
CCCGGACTCGGTAATGGCGCGCATTGCGCCCAGCGCCATCTGATCGTTGGCAACCAGCATCGCAGTGGGA
ACGATGCCCTCATTCAGCATTTGCATGGTTTGTTGAAAACCGGACATGGCACTCCAGTCGCCTTCCCGTT
CCGCTATCGGCTGAATTTGATTGCGAGTGAGATATTTATGCCAGCCAGCCAGACGCAGACGCGCCGAGAC
AGAACTTAATGGGCCCGCTAACAGCGCGATTTGCTGGTGACCCAATGCGACCAGATGCTCCACGCCCAGT
CGCGTACCGTCTTCATGGGAGAAAATAATACTGTTGATGGGTGTCTGGTCAGAGACATCAAGAAATAACG
CCGGAACATTAGTGCAGGCAGCTTCCACAGCAATGGCATCCTGGTCATCCAGCGGATAGTTAATGATCAG
CCCACTGACGCGTTGCGCGAGAAGATTGTGCACCGCCGCTTTACAGGCTTCGACGCCGCTTCGTTCTACC
ATCGACACCACCACGCTGGCACCCAGTTGATCGGCGCGAGATTTAATCGCCGCGACAATTTGCGACGGCG
CGTGCAGGGCCAGACTGGAGGTGGCAACGCCAATCAGCAACGACTGTTTGCCCGCCAGTTGTTGTGCCAC
GCGGTTGGGAATGTAATTCAGCTCCGCCATCGCCGCTTCCACTTTTTCCCGCGTTTTCGCAGAAACGTGG
CTGGCCTGGTTCACCACGCGGGAAACGGTCTGATAAGAGACACCGGCATACTCTGCGACATCGTATAACG
TTACTGGTTTCACATTCACCACCCTGAATTGACTCTCTTCCGGGCGCTATCATGCCATACCGCGAAAGGT
TTTGCGCCATTCGATGGTGTCCGGGATCTCGACGCTCTCCCTTATGCGACTCCTGCATTAGGAAGCAGCC
CAGTAGTAGGTTGAGGCCGTTGAGCACCGCCGCCGCAAGGAATGGTGCATGCAAGGAGATGGCGCCCAAC
AGTCCCCCGGCCACGGGGCCTGCCACCATACCCACGCCGAAACAAGCGCTCATGAGCCCGAAGTGGCGAG
CCCGATCTTCCCCATCGGTGATGTCGGCGATATAGGCGCCAGCAACCGCACCTGTGGCGCCGGTGATGCC
GGCCACGATGCGTCCGGCGTAGAGGATCGAGATCTCGATCCCGCGAAATTAATACGACTCACTATAGGGG
AATTGTGAGCGGATAACAATTCCCCACTAGTAATAATTTTGTTTAACTTTAAGAAGGAGATATACCATGG
GCAGCAGCCATCATCATCATCATCACAGCAGCGGTACCGGCAGCGGCCTGGAAGTTCTGTTCCAGGGGCC
CCATATGCTCGAGGACTCGCTCTCGCTGGCCTTGTCTCAAATCAGCTACCTGGTGGACAATTTAACCAAG
AAAAATTACCGAGCCAGCCAGCAGGAAATACAGCATATTGTGAATCGGCACGGTCCTGAGGCAGACAGGC
ATTTATTACGCTGCCTATTTTCGCATGTGGATTTCAGTGGCGATGGTAAAAGCAGTGGCAAAGATTTCCA
TCAGACTCAGTTTCTGATTCAGGAGTGTGCGTTGCTGATTACAAAGCCAAATTTTATCTCGACGCTGTCC
TATGCCATTGATAATCCATTGCACTATCAGAAGAGTTTAAAGCCTGCACCCCACTTATTTGCCCAGCTGA
GTAAAGTGCTCAAATTAAGCAAAGTACAAGAGGTAATTTTTGGCCTTGCCCTGTTGAATTCTTCCAGCTC
AGATCTTAGAGGTTTCGCTGCCCAGTTTATCAAACAGAAGCTTCCAGATCTTCTGCGTTCTTACATTGAC
GCAGACGTCAGTGGAAATCAAGAAGGTGGCTTCCAAGATATAGCAATAGAGGTCCTACACCTCCTCCTCT
CCCATCTCCTCTTTGGGCAGAAGGGAGCCTTTGGAGTTGGACAAGAACAGATAGACGCTTTTCTTAAGAC
GCTGCGCAGAGATTTTCCCCAAGAACGCTGTCCCGTGGTGCTCGCACCACTTTTATACCCTGAAAAACGG
GACATTCTAATGGACAGGATCCTGCCTGATTCCGGAGGGGTAGCTAAAACCATGATGGAGAGCTCTTTGG
CTGATTTCATGCAAGAAGTAGGCTATGGCTTTTGTGCAAGTATTGAAGAATGTCGCAATATAATCGTGCA
GTTTGGTGTTCGGGAGGTCACAGCTGCCCAGGTTGCAAGGGTTTTGGGAATGATGGCTCGAACTCATTCA
GGATTAACAGATGGCATTCCATTACAGAGTATTTCTGCTCCGGGCAGTGGGATCTGGAGTGATGGGAAAG
ATAAAAGTGATGGAGCACAGGCACACACATGGAATGTAGAAGTCTTGATTGACGTTCTTAAAGAACTGAA
TCCAAGTTTGAATTTCAAGGAAGTAACTTATGAACTGGACCATCCTGGATTTCAAATTCGTGACAGTAAA
GGACTTCATAATGTGGTTTATGGCATTCAGAGGGGTTTGGGTATGGAAGTGTTCCCAGTAGACCTCATAT
ATAGACCTTGGAAACATGCTGAAGGCCAGCTCTCCTTCATTCAACATTCCCTTATAAATCCAGAGATCTT
CTGTTTTGCTGACTATCCCTGTCATACTGTTGCCACTGATATTCTGAAAGCACCACCAGAGGATGACAAT
CGAGAAATTGCCACATGGAAGAGCTTGGATTTGATTGAATCTCTGCTGAGGCTTGCAGAGGTTGGGCAGT
ATGAGCAAGTCAAACAGCTCTTCAGCTTCCCTATCAAACACTGTCCAGACATGCTGGTATTGGCCTTACT
ACAAATTAACACCTCTTGGCATACCTTGCGCCATGAACTTATCTCCACTCTGATGCCAATTTTCCTTGGA
AACCATCCTAACTCAGCTATTATTTTGCACTATGCATGGCATGGGCAGGGACAGTCTCCCTCAATTCGCC
AACTTATCATGCATGCAATGGCAGAATGGTACATGAGAGGGGAGCAGTATGATCAGGCCAAATTGTCTCG
AATACTTGATGTGGCCCAGGACTTGAAGGCCTTGTCAATGCTGCTAAATGGTACTCCATTTGCCTTTGTT
ATTGACCTTGCTGCACTTGCTTCACGTCGTGAATACCTCAAACTTGATAAGTGGCTCACAGATAAAATTC
GAGAGCATGGGGAGCCTTTTATCCAGGCGTGTATGACTTTTTTAAAGAGACGGTGTCCTTCTATTTTGGG
CGGACTTGCCCCAGAAAAAGACCAGCCCAAAAGTGCTCAACTTCCTCCAGAAACTTTGGCGACAATGTTG
GCCTGTCTGCAAGCTTGTGCAGGGAGTGTTTCTCAGGAGCTATCAGAAACTATCCTCACCATGGTAGCCA
ATTGCAGTAATGTTATGAATAAGGCCAGACAACCACCACCTGGAGTTATGCCAAAAGGACGTCCTCCTAG
TGCTAGCAGCTTAGATGCCATTTCTCCTGTTCAGATTGACCCTCTTGCTGGAATGACATCTCTTAGTATA
GGTGGTTCAGCTGCCCCTCACACCCAGAGTATGCAGGGTTTTCCTCCAAATTTGGGTTCTGCATTCAGTA
CCCCTCAGTCACCAGCAAAAGCATTTCCACCCCTTTCAACCCCCAATCAGACCACTGCATTCAGTGGTAT
TGGAGGACTTTCATCACAGCTTCCAGTAGGTGGTCTTGGCACAGGCAGCCTGACTGGTATAGGAACTGGT
GCTCTTGGACTCCCTGCAGTGAATAACGACCCTTTTGTACAGAGGAAACTGGGCACCTCTGGACTGAATC
AGCCTACATTCCAGCAGAGTAAGATGAAACCTTCGGACTTGTCTCAGGTGTGGCCAGAGGCAAACCAGCA
CTTTAGTAAAGAGATAGATGATGAAGCAAACAGCTATTTCCAGCGAATATATAATCATCCACCACATCCA
ACCATGTCTGTTGATGAGGTATTAGAAATGCTGCAGAGATTTAAAGACTCTACTATAAAGAGGGAACGAG
AAGTATTTAACTGTATGCTAAGGAACTTGTTTGAAGAATATCGTTTTTTTCCCCAGTATCCTGATAAAGA
GTTACATATAACAGCCTGCCTATTTGGTGGTATAATTGAGAAAGGACTGGTCACTTACATGGCACTAGGT
CTGGCTCTACGATATGTTCTTGAAGCCTTACGCAAGCCTTTTGGATCCAAAATGTATTATTTCGGGATTG
CTGCACTAGATAGATTTAAAAACAGATTGAAGGACTATCCCCAGTATTGTCAGCATTTGGCTTCTATCAG
TCACTTTATGCAATTTCCACATCATTTACAGGAGTATATTGAGTATGGACAGCAGTCTAGAGATCCTCCT
GTGAAAATGCAAGGCTCTATCACAACCCCTGGAAGTATTGCACTGGCTCAGGCCCAGGCTCAGGCCCAGG
TTCCAGCAAAAGCTCCTCTTGCTGGTCAAGTTAGCACTATGGTAACCACCTCAACAACTACCACTGTTGC
TAAAACGGTTACGGTCACCAGGCCAACTGGAGTCAGCTTTAAGAAAGATGTGCCACCTTCTATTAATACT
ACAAATATAGATACGTTGCTTGTGGCCACAGATCAAACTGAGAGAATTGTGGAGCCCCCAGAAAATATCC
AGGAGAAAATTGCTTTTATTTTCAATAATCTCTCACAGTCAAATATGACACAAAAGGTTGAAGAGCTAAA
GGAAACGGTGAAAGAAGAATTTATGCCTTGGGTTTCACAGTATCTGGTTATGAAGAGAGTCAGTATTGAG
CCAAACTTTCATAGCCTGTATTCAAACTTCCTTGACACGCTGAAGAATCCTGAATTTAACAAGATGGTTC
TGAATGAGACCTACAGAAACATTAAAGTGCTCCTGACCTCTGATAAAGCTGCAGCCAATTTCTCAGATCG
TTCTTTGCTGAAGAACTTGGGACATTGGCTAGGAATGATCACATTAGCTAAAAACAAACCCATCTTACAC
ACTGACTTGGATGTGAAATCATTGCTGCTAGAGGCTTATGTTAAAGGACAACAAGAATTGCTCTATGTAG
TGCCCTTTGTTGCCAAAGTCTTAGAATCTAGCATTCGTAGTGTGGTTTTTAGGCCACCAAACCCTTGGAC
AATGGCAATTATGAATGTATTAGCTGAGCTACATCAGGAGCATGACTTAAAGTTAAACTTGAAGTTTGAA
ATCGAGGTTCTCTGCAAGAACCTTGCATTAGACATCAATGAGCTAAAACCTGGAAACCTCCTAAAGGATA
AAGATCGCCTGAAGAATTTAGATGAGCAACTCTCTTAGCCTAGGAGATCCGGCTGCTAACAAAGCCCGAA
AGGAAGCTGAGTTGGCTGCTGCCACCGCTGAGCAATAACTAGCATAACCCCTTGGGGCCTCTAAACGGGT
CTTGAGGGGTTTTTTGCTGAAAGGAGGAACTATATCCGGATATCCCGCAAGAGGCCCGGCAGTACCGGCA
TAACCAAGCCTATGCCTACAGCATCCAGGGTGACGGTGCCGAGGATGACGATGAGCGCATTGTTAGATTT
CATACACGGTGCCTGACTGCGTTAGCAATTTAACTGTGATAAACTACCGCATTAAAGCTTATCGATGATA
AGCTGTCAAACATGAGAA
